>Addgene plasmid #200344 | pSAH70 - [OLQp | gfp | tbb-2 UTR] | addgene full sequence | sequence record 396804 | Addgene NGS Result
GCCAAGCTGTAAGTTTAAACATGATCTTACTAACTAACTATTCTCATTTAAATTTTCAGAGCTTAAAAAT
GGCTGAAATCACTCACAACGATGGATACGCTAATGCCTCATTATGCTATTTGCCGATTTTCTTTCAGGAA
GGTTTACGGTTTGAATAATGGCACGAAGATACATAGATGTATTTATAATTTACCGATGGCTTGATTGCAT
TGTAATAAACCGTCAGGAAAGAAAAATAACATTTTCCCAGACCCTATATGCTACATATTACTCAGTGAAC
CATAGAAATGTCAAATTTCCGGTTATGAGGCATAAGTGAGAATAAAGGTATGTGAGCACCGTAGTTTCTT
ATTTACAATTTCCCATCGAAGAAAAAGTAAAATATTCTCTGAATCTAACTTGTAAAAAGAGACCAAAAAT
GGGGCCCTCTAAGGGCGAAGAATTGTTCACGGGAGTAGTCCCAATCTTAGTCGAGCTTGACGGAGGTGAG
TTTTATTATCGATTTTCGGGATTTTCTACTTGTAATTACCTTTTGTTTTTAATAAGTTGCTTTTTTCCAG
ATGTTAATGGCCACAAGTTTTCCGTGTCTGGAGAAGGAGAAGGCGACGCTACCTACGGTAAGCTGACCCT
GAAGTTCATTTGCACTACTGGCAAGTTACCAGTACCATGGCCGACCCTGGTGACAACATTTTGCTACGGG
GTTCAATGCTTCTCCAGATACCCAGGTAGGTTTTCAGTTTCAATTTTTGTTGCAACTACCTCAACTCTAT
GTTTTCAGATCATATGAAAAGACACGACTTTTTTAAATCCGCCATGCCAGAGGGTTACGTTCAAGAACGT
ACCATTTTTTTTAAGGACGATGGTAACTACAAGACACGTGCGGAGGTTAAATTTGAAGGCGATACTCTCG
TGAACCGTATTGAGCTCAAGGTAAATTTTTCAAGCTTCTAAATTCCAAAATAAACCATTTTAATTTCTTA
ATTCCAGGGAATCGATTTCAAGGAAGATGGAAACATTTTGGGCCACAAGCTTGAATATAATTATAATAGT
CATAATGTCTACATTATGGCCGACAAACAAAAAAACGGTATTAAGGTTAACTTCAAGATTCGCCACAATA
TCGAAGATGGATCTGTCCAACTTGCTGACCACTACCAACAAAATACTCCAATTGGAGATGGACCGGTTTT
GCTTCCAGATAACCACTACCTTTCCACTCAGTCTGCCCTCTCTAAGGATCCGAATGAAAAACGTGACCAT
ATGGTTCTTTTGGAGTTCGTTACCGCAGCAGGAATTACTCACGGAATGGATGAACTGTACAAGCCCGGGT
GATGGTCTCTGAGCTATGCAAAATCCTTTCAAGCATTCCCTTCTTCTCTATCACTCTTCTTTCTTTTTGT
CAAAAAATTCTCTCGCTAATTTATTTGCTTTTTTAATGTTATTATTTTATGACTTTTTATAGTCACTGAA
AAGTTTGCATCTGAGTGAAGTGAATGCTATCAAAATGTGATTCTGATATCCAGGAAACGGAGAATCTGTG
CGGCAATGTCTTATCATTTGAAACGCGCCGTATCGATGCTGACATCATGCGGCTCCCGTGTTAGTCGAGA
AGATGGGTACGGGCCTTTATTCATCCAACACTCTACGGCTTCTTCAAGAGCTAGTAGGGCACCCTGTAGT
TGGAAAGGGATTATTTCGTATGGCGAGCCCATACCGTCTTTCTTGCGGAAGCTTAACACGATAGGAAGTT
GGATAGTTTCGAACGATGGTTCCATACGGAACGCTGTCTCAAGGATGAGTCTGACGGAGTGTAACTCGAA
GGCTAGGTGGAGGCTCAGTGATGATAAGTCTGCGATGGTGGATGCATGTGTCATGGTCATAGCTGTTTCC
TGTGTGAAATTGTTATCCGCTCAGAGGGCACAATCCTATTCCGCGCTATCCGACAATCTCCAAGACATTA
GGTGGAGTTCAGTTCGGCGTATGGCATATGTCGCTGGAAAGAACATGTGAGCAAAAGGCCAGCAAAAGGC
CAGGAACCGTAAAAAGGCCGCGTTGCTGGCGTTTTTCCATAGGCTCCGCCCCCCTGACGAGCATCACAAA
AATCGACGCTCAAGTCAGAGGTGGCGAAACCCGACAGGACTATAAAGATACCAGGCGTTTCCCCCTGGAA
GCTCCCTCGTGCGCTCTCCTGTTCCGACCCTGCCGCTTACCGGATACCTGTCCGCCTTTCTCCCTTCGGG
AAGCGTGGCGCTTTCTCATAGCTCACGCTGTAGGTATCTCAGTTCGGTGTAGGTCGTTCGCTCCAAGCTG
GGCTGTGTGCACGAACCCCCCGTTCAGCCCGACCGCTGCGCCTTATCCGGTAACTATCGTCTTGAGTCCA
ACCCGGTAAGACACGACTTATCGCCACTGGCAGCAGCCACTGGTAACAGGATTAGCAGAGCGAGGTATGT
AGGCGGTGCTACAGAGTTCTTGAAGTGGTGGCCTAACTACGGCTACACTAGAAGAACAGTATTTGGTATC
TGCGCTCTGCTGAAGCCAGTTACCTTCGGAAAAAGAGTTGGTAGCTCTTGATCCGGCAAACAAACCACCG
CTGGTAGCGGTGGTTTTTTTGTTTGCAAGCAGCAGATTACGCGCAGAAAAAAAGGATCTCAAGAAGATCC
TTTGATCTTTTCTACGGGGTCTGACGCTCTATTCAACAAAGCCGCCGTCCCGTCAAGTCAGCGTAAATGG
GTAGGGGGCTTCAAATCGTCCTCGTGATACCAATTCGGAGCCTGCTTTTTTGTACAAACTTGTTGATAAT
GGCAATTCAAGGATCTTCACCTAGATCCTTTTAAATTAAAAATGAAGTTTTAAATCAATCTAAAGTATAT
ATGAGTAAACTTGGTCTGACAGTTACCAATGCTTAATCAGTGAGGCACCTATCTCAGCGATCTGTCTATT
TCGTTCATCCATAGTTGCCTGACTCCCCGTCGTGTAGATAACTACGATACGGGAGGGCTTACCATCTGGC
CCCAGTGCTGCAATGATACCGCGAGAGCCACGCTCACCGGCTCCAGATTTATCAGCAATAAACCAGCCAG
CCGGAAGGGCCGAGCGCAGAAGTGGTCCTGCAACTTTATCCGCCTCCATCCAGTCTATTAATTGTTGCCG
GGAAGCTAGAGTAAGTAGTTCGCCAGTTAATAGTTTGCGCAACGTTGTTGCCATTGCTACAGGCATCGTG
GTGTCACGCTCGTCGTTTGGTATGGCTTCATTCAGCTCCGGTTCCCAACGATCAAGGCGAGTTACATGAT
CCCCCATGTTGTGCAAAAAAGCGGTTAGCTCCTTCGGTCCTCCGATCGTTGTCAGAAGTAAGTTGGCCGC
AGTGTTATCACTCATGGTTATGGCAGCACTGCATAATTCTCTTACTGTCATGCCATCCGTAAGATGCTTT
TCTGTGACTGGTGAGTACTCAACCAAGTCATTCTGAGAATAGTGTATGCGGCGACCGAGTTGCTCTTGCC
CGGCGTCAATACGGGATAATACCGCGCCACATAGCAGAACTTTAAAAGTGCTCATCATTGGAAAACGTTC
TTCGGGGCGAAAACTCTCAAGGATCTTACCGCTGTTGAGATCCAGTTCGATGTAACCCACTCGTGCACCC
AACTGATCTTCAGCATCTTTTACTTTCACCAGCGTTTCTGGGTGAGCAAAAACAGGAAGGCAAAATGCCG
CAAAAAAGGGAATAAGGGCGACACGGAAATGTTGAATACTCATACTCTTCCTTTTTCAATATTATTGAAG
CATTTATCAGGGTTATTGTCTCATGAGCGGATACATATTTGAATGTATTTAGAAAAATAAACAAATAGGG
GTTCCGCGCACATTTCCCCGAAAAGTGCCAGATACCTGAAACAAAACCCATCGTACGGCCAAGGAAGTCT
CCAATAACTGTGATCCACCACAAGCGCCAGGGTTTTCCCAGTCACGACGTTGTAAAACGACGGCCAGTCA
TGCATAATCCGCACGCATCTGGAATAAGGAAGTGCCATTCCGCCTGACCTAAGTGCTTTTCGAGATCGCC
AAACCGGAGAACGATCAGGAGAATGATGAGTCGCCACAGGAGTCGGCAAGATACGTGCGTTATAGATTTG
CTCCAAACTTTTTGAAACTCAAAACGGTCGGAGCAACTGTGGAATTCAAAGTAGGAGACATCCCAATCCA
TCATTTCCGAATGATCGAACGTCACTTCTTCAAAGATCGCCTTCTGAAGTGTTTTGACTTTGAATTCGGA
TTCTGTATTCCGAATTCACGAAACAACTGTGAACATATCTATGAGTTCCCTCAACTCTCTCAACAACTCA
GTGAGTCATTATTCTAAAAAGTACAATTCAAAAGACTAATCTCTTTTTCAGTGGACGACATGATCAACAA
TCCAAACGAGACTCGTTCTGACAGCTTCTATTTCGTCGATAACAAACTCGTCATGCACAACAAAGCCGAC
TACTCATATGATGCATAAATCTTCATTGTTGAGTTTATCTTGTTGATTTTTGAATAAATTATCAACTCTT
TACTTTTTAATGGGTTATGAAATAAATAAACATTGAAAACTGATAAACAACGTTCATCTCTATAACTTCG
TATAGCATACATTATACGAAGTTATGATATCAAAAATGATTAC
Features (pLannotate 1.2.2; 10 found; start..end, strand, type, name):
    428..724     +  CDS            cEGFP (fragment): cEGFP is a basic (constitutively fluorescent) green fluorescent protein published in 2008, derived from Aequorea victoria.
    766..1323    +  CDS            Q80R (fragment): Q80R is a fluorescent protein, derived from Aequorea victoria.
   1346..1515    +  terminator     tbb-2 terminator (fragment): tbb-2; transcription terminator for the C. elegans tubulin beta-2 gene
   2064..2652    -  rep_origin     ori: high-copy-number ColE1/pMB1/pBR322/pUC origin of replication
   2769..2793    -  protein_bind   attB1: mutant version of attB; recombination site for the Gateway® BP reaction BP Clonase™
   2893..3753    -  CDS            AmpR: β-lactamase; bla; confers resistance to ampicillin, carbenicillin, and related antibiotics
   3754..3858    -  promoter       AmpR promoter: bla
   3945..3988    -  CDS            lacZα (fragment): LacZα fragment of β-galactosidase; lacZ fragment
   4043..4495    +  CDS            unc-119 (fragment): UN119_CAEEL - Experimental evidence at protein level: Swiss-Prot protein existence level 1. Myristoyl-binding protein that acts as a cargo adapter: specifically binds the myristoyl moiety of a subset of N-terminally myristoylated proteins and is required for their localization. Plays a key role in ciliary membrane localization of proteins. Required for the establishment or function of the nervous system. From Caenorhabditis elegans.
   4612..4645    +  protein_bind   loxP: Cre-mediated recombination occurs in the 8-bp core sequence (GCATACAT). Cre recombinase
