[The description below was written by a language model from this plasmid's Addgene catalogue record and pLannotate feature annotations shown in this document.]
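Description:
pSAH70 is a C. elegans expression plasmid from a collection of cell-type-specific "BioParts", built in the Twist Amp High synthesis backbone. It is propagated in E. coli from a high-copy ColE1/pUC-type origin and selected with ampicillin through the β-lactamase gene and its native promoter. The sequenced plasmid is about 4.7 kb.

The payload is a three-part cassette: an OLQ neuron-specific promoter taken from the ocr-4 gene, a gfp coding sequence, and the tbb-2 (β-tubulin) 3′ UTR/terminator, a commonly used permissive 3′ end for worm transgenes. The automated annotation picks up gfp as two separate Aequorea victoria GFP-derived fragments with a short gap between them, which may reflect an intron interrupting the coding sequence, as is common in worm-optimised genes, although the record does not say so. The ocr-4 promoter itself is not annotated, but presumably lies in the unannotated region upstream of gfp. The table also lists a fragment of unc-119, a loxP site, an attB1-like Gateway site and a small lacZα remnant. The record does not explain their roles. One possibility is that the partial unc-119 segment and loxP relate to the stated MosTI compatibility, but that is an inference.

According to the depositor, the plasmid can be used to mark OLQ neurons with GFP. It can also serve as a module for OLQ-specific expression of other transgenes, as N- or C-terminal GFP fusions or untagged. It can be delivered either as a single-copy MosTI insertion or in extrachromosomal arrays.
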