Addgene plasmid #200344: pSAH70 - [OLQp | gfp | tbb-2 UTR]
Purpose: gfp BioPart for OLQ neurons. (1) Mark neurons or (2) cell-specific expression of transgenes (N or C-terminal fusions, or untagged). Compatible with single-copy insertion (MosTI) or arrays.
Depositing lab: Christian Froekjaer-Jensen. Depositing organization: King Abdullah University of Science and Technology (KAUST).
Backbone
  Vector backbone: Twist Amp High
  Backbone manufacturer: Twist Biosciences
  Vector type: Worm Expression
Growth in bacteria
  Bacterial resistance: Ampicillin, 100 μg/mL
  Growth temperature: 37°C
  Growth strain: DH5alpha
  Copy number: High Copy
Gene/Insert
  Gene/Insert name: [OLQp | gfp | tbb-2 UTR]
  Species: C. elegans (nematode)
  Promoter: WBGene00003841, ocr-4
  Cloning method: Restriction Enzyme; 5′ cloning site Unknown (unknown if destroyed)
Terms and licenses: Academic/Nonprofit Terms; Industry Terms: Not Available to Industry
Depositor comments: See www.wormbuilder.org/BioParts for more information.
How to cite: pSAH70 - [OLQp | gfp | tbb-2 UTR] was a gift from Christian Froekjaer-Jensen (Addgene plasmid # 200344 ; http://n2t.net/addgene:200344 ; RRID:Addgene_200344)
